Addgene plasmid #114290: pCWXPGR-pTF-Epo
Purpose: TET-inducible expression of Erythropoietin
Depositing lab: Patrick Salmon. Depositing organization: University of Geneva.
Backbone
  Vector backbone: pCWXPGR65
  Vector type: Lentiviral
  Selectable markers: GFP
Growth in bacteria
  Bacterial resistance: Ampicillin, 100 μg/mL
  Growth temperature: 37°C
  Growth strain: NEB Stable
  Copy number: High Copy
Gene/Insert
  Gene/Insert name: Erythropoietin
  Species: R. norvegicus (rat)
  Entrez Gene: Epo
  Cloning method: Gateway Cloning
Terms and licenses: Academic/Nonprofit Terms; Industry Terms: Not Available to Industry
Depositor comments: pTF is an optimized TET-promoter, described in HGT 2011, Giry et al.
How to cite: pCWXPGR-pTF-Epo was a gift from Patrick Salmon (Addgene plasmid # 114290 ; http://n2t.net/addgene:114290 ; RRID:Addgene_114290)
