[The description below was written by a language model from this plasmid's Addgene catalogue record and pLannotate feature annotations shown in this document.]
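Description:
pCWXPGR-pTF-Epo is an all-in-one, tetracycline-inducible HIV-1-based lentiviral transfer vector of about 10.3 kb, built on the pCWXPGR65 backbone to express rat (Rattus norvegicus) erythropoietin. It is propagated in E. coli through a high-copy ColE1/pUC-type origin with ampicillin selection. The plasmid backbone also carries an SV40 origin and residual lac-region fragments. A CMV enhancer is fused to a truncated 5' LTR, followed by the Ψ packaging signal with a partial gag sequence, the cPPT/CTS and the RRE. The downstream LTR is also annotated as truncated and is preceded by a loxP site. After reverse transcription this site would be expected to be copied to both ends of the provirus, in principle allowing Cre-mediated excision, although the record does not state this as a purpose. A rabbit β-globin poly(A) signal lies beyond the 3' LTR.

The payload consists of two cassettes in the same orientation. The first was assembled by multisite Gateway recombination, leaving attB4, attB1 and attB2 sites. It places the Epo coding sequence under pTF, which the depositor describes as an optimized TET promoter; the annotation detects tet operator repeats and a match to a minimal CaMV 35S promoter fragment. The second cassette uses the constitutive human PGK promoter to drive EGFP, followed by a reverse tetracycline transactivator (an rtTA3-like fragment) and a RelA/p65 activation domain, with a WPRE to enhance transcript expression. The table does not annotate the element linking EGFP to the transactivator. GFP serves as the marker for transduced cells, since there is no drug selection. Doxycycline-bound transactivator then switches on Epo, so a single vector provides inducible erythropoietin expression. The two sequence records (depositor and NGS) differ by only a few bases and give the same feature map.
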