Features (pLannotate 1.2.2; 37 found; start..end, strand, type, name):
      4..383     +  enhancer       CMV enhancer: human cytomegalovirus immediate early enhancer
    385..642     +  LTR            5' LTR (truncated): truncated 5' long terminal repeat (LTR) from HIV-1
    689..814     +  misc_feature   HIV-1 Ψ: packaging signal of human immunodeficiency virus type 1
    798..1157    +  CDS            HIV-1 gag (fragment): gag protein from human immunodeficiency virus 1; gag
   1306..1423    +  misc_feature   cPPT/CTS: central polypurine tract and central termination sequence of HIV-1
   1566..1649    +  CDS            vif (fragment): VIF_HV1BR - Experimental evidence at protein level: Swiss-Prot protein existence level 1. Counteracts the innate antiviral activity of host APOBEC3F and APOBEC3G. Forms a complex with host APOBEC3F and APOBEC3G thus preventing the entry of these lethally hypermutating enzymes into progeny virions. Recruits an active E3 ubiquitin ligase complex composed of elongin BC, CUL5, and RBX2 to induce polyubiquitination of APOBEC3G and APOBEC3F. In turn, they are directed to the 26S proteasome for degradation. Vif interaction with APOBEC3G also blocks its cytidine deaminase activity in a proteasome-inde
   1783..2016    +  misc_feature   RRE: The Rev response element (RRE) of HIV-1 allows for Rev-dependent mRNA export from the nucleus to the cytoplasm.
   2393..2493    +  CDS            Rev (fragment): human immunodeficiency virus 1 (HIV-1) Rev protein; rev; enhances nuclear export of unspliced and incompletely spliced viral mRNAs
   2522..2542    +  protein_bind   attB4: mutant version of attB; core recombination site for the Gateway® BP reaction BP Clonase™
   2569..2587    +  protein_bind   tet operator: bacterial operator O1 for the tetR and tetA genes tetracycline repressor TetR
   2610..2628    +  protein_bind   tet operator: bacterial operator O1 for the tetR and tetA genes tetracycline repressor TetR
   2651..2678    -  promoter       tetR/tetA promoters (fragment): tetR; overlapping promoters for bacterial tetR and tetA
   2774..2792    +  protein_bind   tet operator: bacterial operator O1 for the tetR and tetA genes tetracycline repressor TetR
   2803..2846    +  promoter       minimal CaMV 35S promoter (fragment): minimal 35S promoter from cauliflower mosaic virus
   2855..2875    +  protein_bind   attB1: mutant version of attB; core recombination site for the Gateway® BP reaction BP Clonase™
   2884..3459    +  CDS            Epo: EPO_RAT - Experimental evidence at transcript level: Swiss-Prot protein existence level 2. Hormone involved in the regulation of erythrocyte proliferation and differentiation and the maintenance of a physiological level of circulating erythrocyte mass. Binds to EPOR leading to EPOR dimerization and JAK2 activation thereby activating specific downstream effectors, including STAT1 and STAT3. From Rattus norvegicus (Rat).
   3463..3487    -  protein_bind   attB2: mutant version of attB; recombination site for the Gateway® BP reaction BP Clonase™
   3505..4015    +  promoter       hPGK promoter: human phosphoglycerate kinase 1 promoter
   4037..4753    +  CDS            EGFP: EGFP is a basic (constitutively fluorescent) green fluorescent protein published in 1996, derived from Aequorea victoria. It is reported to be a rapidly-maturing weak dimer with moderate acid sensitivity.
   4835..5458    +  CDS            rtTA3 (fragment): reverse tetracycline transactivator 3 activates expression from Tet-responsive promoters in the presence of doxycycline
   5897..6268    +  CDS            RelA (p65) AD: transcriptional activation domain of human RelA, also known as p65 (O'Shea and Perkins, 2008)
   6288..6876    +  misc_feature   WPRE: woodchuck hepatitis virus posttranscriptional regulatory element
   6884..7003    +  CDS            nef (fragment): NEF_HV1LA - Experimental evidence at protein level: Swiss-Prot protein existence level 1. Extracellular Nef protein targets CD4(+) T-lymphocytes for apoptosis by interacting with CXCR4 surface receptors. From Human immunodeficiency virus type 1 group M subtype B (isolate Lai) (HIV-1).
   7024..7057    +  protein_bind   loxP: Cre-mediated recombination occurs in the 8-bp core sequence (GCATACAT). Cre recombinase
   7077..7257    +  LTR            5' LTR (truncated): truncated 5' long terminal repeat (LTR) from HIV-1
   7360..7415    +  polyA_signal   β-globin poly(A) signal: rabbit β-globin polyadenylation signal (Gil and Proudfoot, 1987)
   7798..7814    -  protein_bind   lac operator: The lac repressor binds to the lac operator to inhibit transcription in E. coli. This inhibition can be relieved by adding lactose or isopropyl-β-D-thiogalactopyranoside (IPTG). lac repressor encoded by lacI
   7822..7852    -  promoter       lac promoter: promoter for the E. coli lac operon
   7867..7888    -  protein_bind   CAP binding site: CAP binding activates transcription in the presence of cAMP. E. coli catabolite activator protein
   7901..7940    -  CDS            lacI (fragment): lac repressor; lacI; The lac repressor binds to the lac operator to inhibit transcription in E. coli. This inhibition can be relieved by adding lactose or isopropyl-β-D-thiogalactopyranoside (IPTG).
   7947..7969    +  promoter       SV40 promoter (fragment): SV40 enhancer and early promoter
   7993..8128    +  rep_origin     SV40 ori: SV40 origin of replication
   8148..8282    +  polyA_signal   SV40 poly(A) signal: SV40 polyadenylation signal
   8284..8338    -  CDS            lacI (fragment): lac repressor; lacI; The lac repressor binds to the lac operator to inhibit transcription in E. coli. This inhibition can be relieved by adding lactose or isopropyl-β-D-thiogalactopyranoside (IPTG).
   8521..9109    -  rep_origin     ori: high-copy-number ColE1/pMB1/pBR322/pUC origin of replication
   9280..10140   -  CDS            AmpR: β-lactamase; bla; confers resistance to ampicillin, carbenicillin, and related antibiotics
  10141..10245   -  promoter       AmpR promoter: bla
>Addgene plasmid #114290 | pCWXPGR-pTF-Epo | depositor full sequence | sequence record 215781 | Full Sequence
GTCGACATTGATTATTGACTAGTTATTAATAGTAATCAATTACGGGGTCATTAGTTCATAGCCCATATAT
GGAGTTCCGCGTTACATAACTTACGGTAAATGGCCCGCCTGGCTGACCGCCCAACGACCCCCGCCCATTG
ACGTCAATAATGACGTATGTTCCCATAGTAACGCCAATAGGGACTTTCCATTGACGTCAATGGGTGGACT
ATTTACGGTAAACTGCCCACTTGGCAGTACATCAAGTGTATCATATGCCAAGTACGCCCCCTATTGACGT
CAATGACGGTAAATGGCCCGCCTGGCATTATGCCCAGTACATGACCTTATGGGACTTTCCTACTTGGCAG
TACATCTACGTATTAGTCATCGCTATTACCATGGGAGGCGTGGCCTGGGCGGGACTGGGGAGTGGCGAGC
CCTCAGATCCTGCATATAAGCAGCTGCTTTTTGCCTGTACTGGGTCTCTCTGGTTAGACCAGATCTGAGC
CTGGGAGCTCTCTGGCTAACTAGGGAACCCACTGCTTAAGCCTCAATAAAGCTTGCCTTGAGTGCTTCAA
GTAGTGTGTGCCCGTCTGTTGTGTGACTCTGGTAACTAGAGATCCCTCAGACCCTTTTAGTCAGTGTGGA
AAATCTCTAGCAGTGGCGCCCGAACAGGGACTTGAAAGCGAAAGGGAAACCAGAGGAGCTCTCTCGACGC
AGGACTCGGCTTGCTGAAGCGCGCACGGCAAGAGGCGAGGGGCGGCGACTGGTGAGTACGCCAAAAATTT
TGACTAGCGGAGGCTAGAAGGAGAGAGATGGGTGCGAGAGCGTCAGTATTAAGCGGGGGAGAATTAGATC
GCGATGGGAAAAAATTCGGTTAAGGCCAGGGGGAAAGAAAAAATATAAATTAAAACATATAGTATGGGCA
AGCAGGGAGCTAGAACGATTCGCAGTTAATCCTGGCCTGTTAGAAACATCAGAAGGCTGTAGACAAATAC
TGGGACAGCTACAACCATCCCTTCAGACAGGATCAGAAGAACTTAGATCATTATATAATACAGTAGCAAC
CCTCTATTGTGTGCATCAAAGGATAGAGATAAAAGACACCAAGGAAGCTTTAGACAAGATAGAGGAAGAG
CAAAACAAAAGTAAGAAAAAAGCACAGCAAGCAGCAGGATCTTCAGACCTGGAAATTCCCTACAATCCCC
AAAGTCAAGGAGTAGTAGAATCTATGAATAAAGAATTAAAGAAAATTATAGGACAGGTAAGAGATCAGGC
TGAACATCTTAAGACAGCAGTACAAATGGCAGTATTCATCCACAATTTTAAAAGAAAAGGGGGGATTGGG
GGGTACAGTGCAGGGGAAAGAATAGTAGACATAATAGCAACAGACATACAAACTAAAGAATTACAAAAAC
AAATTACAAAAATTCAAAATTTTCGGGTTTATTACAGGGACAGCAGAAATCCACTTTGGAAAGGACCAGC
AAAGCTCCTCTGGAAAGGTGAAGGGGCAGTAGTAATACAAGATAATAGTGACATAAAAGTAGTGCCAAGA
AGAAAAGCAAAGATCATTAGGGATTATGGAAAACAGATGGCAGGTGATGATTGTGTGGCAAGTAGACAGG
ATGAGGATTAGAACATGGAAAAGTTTAGTAAAACACCATAAGGAGGAGATATGAGGGACAATTGGAGAAG
TGAATTATATAAATATAAAGTAGTAAAAATTGAACCATTAGGAGTAGCACCCACCAAGGCAAAGAGAAGA
GTGGTGCAGAGAGAAAAAAGAGCAGTGGGAATAGGAGCTTTGTTCCTTGGGTTCTTGGGAGCAGCAGGAA
GCACTATGGGCGCAGCGTCAATGACGCTGACGGTACAGGCCAGACAATTATTGTCTGGTATAGTGCAGCA
GCAGAACAATTTGCTGAGGGCTATTGAGGCGCAACAGCATCTGTTGCAACTCACAGTCTGGGGCATCAAG
CAGCTCCAGGCAAGAATCCTGGCTGTGGAAAGATACCTAAAGGATCAACAGCTCCTGGGGATTTGGGGTT
GCTCTGGAAAACTCATTTGCACCACTGCTGTGCCTTGGAATGCTAGTTGGAGTAATAAATCTCTGGAACA
GATTTGGAATCACACGACCTGGATGGAGTGGGACAGAGAAATTAACAATTACACAAGCTTAATACACTCC
TTAATTGAAGAATCGCAAAACCAGCAAGAAAAGAATGAACAAGAATTATTGGAATTAGATAAATGGGCAA
GTTTGTGGAATTGGTTTAACATAACAAATTGGCTGTGGTATATAAAATTATTCATAATGATAGTAGGAGG
CTTGGTAGGTTTAAGAATAGTTTTTGCTGTACTTTCTATAGTGAATAGAGTTAGGCAGGGATATTCACCA
TTATCGTTTCAGACCCACCTCCCAACCCCGAGGGGACCCGACAGGCCCGAAGGAATAGAAGAAGAAGGTG
GAGAGAGAGACAGAGACAGATCCATTCGATTAGTGAACGGATCTCGACGGTATCGCTAGTGATTATCGGA
TCAACTTTGTATAGAAAAGTTGGGTACAACTCCCACTAGACATATCCTACTCTATCATTGATAGAGTGAC
CCTTCCATAGACATATCCTACTCTATCATTGATAGAGTGACCCTTCCACTAGGTTCACTTTTCTCTATCA
TTGATAGGGAGTGGTAAACAATTGATGGACAAAATCTATCAATGATAGAGAGTGCATGTTACTAGTATTG
TTCTTCTCTATCATTGATAGTGACTTTGCCTAATCACTTAGCAACTCTATCATTGATAGAGTTCTAGTAT
TAGCAAGGCCTTTCCTCTATATAAGGAAGTTCATTTCATTTGGAGAAGATCCCCCAAGTTTGTACAAAAA
AGCAGGCTTCACCATGGGGGTGCCCGAACGTCCCACCCTGCTGCTTTTACTATCCTTGCTACTGATTCCT
CTGGGCCTCCCAGTCCTCTGCGCTCCCCCACGCCTCATTTGCGACAGTCGCGTTCTGGAGAGGTACATCT
TGGAGGCCAAGGAGGCAGAAAATGTCACAATGGGCTGTGCAGAAGGTCCCAGACTGAGTGAGAATATTAC
CGTCCCAGATACCAAAGTCAACTTCTACGCTTGGAAAAGAATGAAGGTGGAAGAACAGGCTGTAGAAGTT
TGGCAAGGCCTGTCTCTGCTCTCAGAAGCCATCCTGCAGGCCCAGGCTCTGCAGGCCAATTCCTCCCAGC
CACCAGAGAGTCTTCAGCTTCATATAGACAAAGCCATCAGTGGGCTACGTAGCCTCACTTCACTGCTTCG
GGTGCTGGGAGCTCAGAAGGAATTGATGTCGCCTCCAGACGCCACCCAAGCCGCTCCACTCCGAACACTC
ACAGCGGATACTTTCTGCAAGCTCTTCCGGGTCTACTCCAACTTCCTCCGGGGGAAACTGAAGCTGTACA
CGGGGGAGGCCTGCAGGAGAGGGGACAGGTGAACCCAGCTTTCTTGTACAAAGTGGTGATAATCGAATTC
CCACGGGGTTGGGGTTGCGCCTTTTCCAAGGCAGCCCTGGGTTTGCGCAGGGACGCGGCTGCTCTGGGCG
TGGTTCCGGGAAACGCAGCGGCGCCGACCCTGGGTCTCGCACATTCTTCACGTCCGTTCGCAGCGTCACC
CGGATCTTCGCCGCTACCCTTGTGGGCCCCCCGGCGACGCTTCCTGCTCCGCCCCTAAGTCGGGAAGGTT
CCTTGCGGTTCGCGGCGTGCCGGACGTGACAAACGGAAGCCGCACGTCTCACTAGTACCCTCGCAGACGG
ACAGCGCCAGGGAGCAATGGCAGCGCGCCGACCGCGATGGGCTGTGGCCAATAGCGGCTGCTCAGCGGGG
CGCGCCGAGAGCAGCGGCCGGGAAGGGGCGGTGCGGGAGGCGGGGTGTGGGGCGGTAGTGTGGGCCCTGT
TCCTGCCCGCGCGGTGTTCCGCATTCTGCAAGCCTCCGGAGCGCACGTCGGCAGTCGGCTCCCTCGTTGA
CCGAATCACCGACCTCTCTCCCCAGGGGGATCCACCGGTCGCCACCATGGTGAGCAAGGGCGAGGAGCTG
TTCACCGGGGTGGTGCCCATCCTGGTCGAGCTGGACGGCGACGTAAACGGCCACAAGTTCAGCGTGTCCG
GCGAGGGCGAGGGCGATGCCACCTACGGCAAGCTGACCCTGAAGTTCATCTGCACCACCGGCAAGCTGCC
CGTGCCCTGGCCCACCCTCGTGACCACCCTGACCTACGGCGTGCAGTGCTTCAGCCGCTACCCCGACCAC
ATGAAGCAGCACGACTTCTTCAAGTCCGCCATGCCCGAAGGCTACGTCCAGGAGCGCACCATCTTCTTCA
AGGACGACGGCAACTACAAGACCCGCGCCGAGGTGAAGTTCGAGGGCGACACCCTGGTGAACCGCATCGA
GCTGAAGGGCATCGACTTCAAGGAGGACGGCAACATCCTGGGGCACAAGCTGGAGTACAACTACAACAGC
CACAACGTCTATATCATGGCCGACAAGCAGAAGAACGGCATCAAGGTGAACTTCAAGATCCGCCACAACA
TCGAGGACGGCAGCGTGCAGCTCGCCGACCACTACCAGCAGAACACCCCCATCGGCGACGGCCCCGTGCT
GCTGCCCGACAACCACTACCTGAGCACCCAGTCCGCCCTGAGCAAAGACCCCAACGAGAAGCGCGATCAC
ATGGTCCTGCTGGAGTTCGTGACCGCCGCCGGGATCACTCTCGGCATGGACGAGCTGTACAAGGCTAGCG
GATCAGGTCAATGTACTAACTACGCTTTGTTGAAGCTTGCCGGCGATGTTGAAAGTAACCCCGGTCCTGG
ATCCATGTCCAGACTGGACAAGAGCAAAGTCATAAACGGCGCTCTGGAATTACTCAATGGAGTCGGTATC
GAAGGCCTGACGACAAGGAAACTCGCTCAAAAGCTGGGAGTTGAGCAGCCTACCCTGTACTGGCACGTGA
AGAACAAGCGGGCCCTGCTCGATGCCCTGCCAATCGAGATGCTGGACAGGCATCATACCCACTTCTGCCC
CCTGGAAGGCGAGTCATGGCAAGACTTTCTGCGGAACAACGCCAAGTCATTCCGCTGTGCTCTCCTCTCA
CATCGCGACGGGGCTAAAGTGCATCTCGGCACCCGCCCAACAGAGAAACAGTACGAAACCCTGGAAAATC
AGCTCGCGTTCCTGTGTCAGCAAGGCTTCTCCCTGGAGAACGCACTGTACGCTCTGTCCGCCGTGGGCCA
CTTTACACTGGGCTGCGTATTGGAGGAACAGGAGCATCAAGTAGCAAAAGAGGAAAGAGAGACACCTACC
ACCGATTCTATGCCCCCACTTCTGAGACAAGCAATTGAGCTGTTCGACCGGCAGGGAGCCGAACCTGCCT
TCCTTTTCGGCCTGGAACTAATCATATGTGGCCTGGAGAAACAGCTAAAGTGCGAAAGCGGCGGGCCGGC
CTCGAGCGAATTCCAGTACCTGCCAGATACAGACGATCGTCACCGGATTGAGGAGAAACGTAAAAGGACA
TATGAGACCTTCAAGAGCATCATGAAGAAGAGTCCTTTCAGCGGACCCACCGACCCCCGGCCTCCACCTC
GACGCATTGCTGTGCCTTCCCGCAGCTCAGCTTCTGTCCCCAAGCCAGCACCCCAGCCCTATCCCTTTAC
GTCATCCCTGAGCACCATCAACTATGATGAGTTTCCCACCATGGTGTTTCCTTCTGGGCAGATCAGCCAG
GCCTCGGCCTTGGCCCCGGCCCCTCCCCAAGTCCTGCCCCAGGCTCCAGCCCCTGCCCCTGCTCCAGCCA
TGGTATCAGCTCTGGCCCAGGCCCCAGCCCCTGTCCCAGTCCTAGCCCCAGGCCCTCCTCAGGCTGTGGC
CCCACCTGCCCCCAAGCCCACCCAGGCTGGGGAAGGAACGCTGTCAGAGGCCCTGCTGCAGCTGCAGTTT
GATGATGAAGACCTGGGGGCCTTGCTTGGCAACAGCACAGACCCAGCTGTGTTCACAGACCTGGCATCCG
TCGACAACTCCGAGTTTCAGCAGCTGCTGAACCAGGGCATACCTGTGGCCCCCCACACAACTGAGCCCAT
GCTGATGGAGTACCCTGAGGCTATAACTCGCCTAGTGACAGGGGCCCAGAGGCCCCCCGACCCAGCTCCT
GCTCCACTGGGGGCCCCGGGGCTCCCCAATGGCCTCCTTTCAGGAGATGAAGACTTCTCCTCCATTGCGG
ACATGGACTTCTCAGCCCTGCTGAGTCAGATCAGCTCCTAAGATCAAGCTTATCGATAATCAACCTCTGG
ATTACAAAATTTGTGAAAGATTGACTGGTATTCTTAACTATGTTGCTCCTTTTACGCTATGTGGATACGC
TGCTTTAATGCCTTTGTATCATGCTATTGCTTCCCGTATGGCTTTCATTTTCTCCTCCTTGTATAAATCC
TGGTTGCTGTCTCTTTATGAGGAGTTGTGGCCCGTTGTCAGGCAACGTGGCGTGGTGTGCACTGTGTTTG
CTGACGCAACCCCCACTGGTTGGGGCATTGCCACCACCTGTCAGCTCCTTTCCGGGACTTTCGCTTTCCC
CCTCCCTATTGCCACGGCGGAACTCATCGCCGCCTGCCTTGCCCGCTGCTGGACAGGGGCTCGGCTGTTG
GGCACTGACAATTCCGTGGTGTTGTCGGGGAAATCATCGTCCTTTCCTTGGCTGCTCGCCTGTGTTGCCA
CCTGGATTCTGCGCGGGACGTCCTTCTGCTACGTCCCTTCGGCCCTCAATCCAGCGGACCTTCCTTCCCG
CGGCCTGCTGCCGGCTCTGCGGCCTCTTCCGCGTCTTCGCCTTCGCCCTCAGACGAGTCGGATCTCCCTT
TGGGCCGCCTCCCCGCATCGATACCGTCGACCTCGAGGTTCGCTTTAAGACCAATGACTTACAAGGCAGC
TGTAGATCTTAGCCACTTTTTAAAAGAAAAGGGGGGACTGGAAGGGCTAATTCACTCCCAACGAAGACAA
GATGGGATCAATTCACCATGGGAATAACTTCGTATAGCATACATTATACGAAGTTATGCTGCTTTTTGCT
TGTACTGGGTCTCTCTGGTTAGACCAGATCTGAGCCTGGGAGCTCTCTGGCTAACTAGGGAACCCACTGC
TTAAGCCTCAATAAAGCTTGCCTTGAGTGCTTCAAGTAGTGTGTGCCCGTCTGTTGTGTGACTCTGGTAA
CTAGAGATCCCTCAGACCCTTTTAGTCAGTGTGGAAAATCTCTAGCAGCATCTAGTTGAATCGCCAGTGT
GTCGAGCTAGCAGATCTTTTTCCCTCTGCCAAAAATTATGGGGACATCATGAAGCCCCTTGAGCATCTGA
CTTCTGGCTAATAAAGGAAATTTATTTTCATTGCAATAGTGTGTTGGAATTTTTTGTGTCTCTCACTCGG
AAGGACATATGGGAGGGCAAATCATTTAAAACATCAGAATGAGTATTTGGTTTAGAGTTTGGCAACATAT
GCCATATGCTGGCTGCCATGAACAAAGGTGGCTATAAAGAGGTCATCAGTATATGAAACAGCCCCCTGCT
GTCCATTCCTTATTCCATAGAAAAGCCTTGACTTGAGGTTAGATTTTTTTTATATTTTGTTTTGTGTTAT
TTTTTTCTTTAACATCCCTAAAATTTTCCTTACATGTTTTACTAGCCAGATTTTTCCTCCTCTCCTGACT
ACTCCCAGTCATAGCTGTCCCTCTTCTCTTATGAAGATCCCTCGACCTGCAGCCCAAGCTTGGCGTAATC
ATGGTCATAGCTGTTTCCTGTGTGAAATTGTTATCCGCTCACAATTCCACACAACATACGAGCCGGAAGC
ATAAAGTGTAAAGCCTGGGGTGCCTAATGAGTGAGCTAACTCACATTAATTGCGTTGCGCTCACTGCCCG
CTTTCCAGTCGGGAAACCTGTCGTGCCAGCGGATCCGCATCTCAATTAGTCAGCAACCATAGTCCCGCCC
CTAACTCCGCCCATCCCGCCCCTAACTCCGCCCAGTTCCGCCCATTCTCCGCCCCATGGCTGACTAATTT
TTTTTATTTATGCAGAGGCCGAGGCCGCCTCGGCCTCTGAGCTATTCCAGAAGTAGTGAGGAGGCTTTTT
TGGAGGCCTAGGCTTTTGCAAAAAGCTAACTTGTTTATTGCAGCTTATAATGGTTACAAATAAAGCAATA
GCATCACAAATTTCACAAATAAAGCATTTTTTTCACTGCATTCTAGTTGTGGTTTGTCCAAACTCATCAA
TGTATCTTATCATGTCTGGATCCGCTGCATTAATGAATCGGCCAACGCGCGGGGAGAGGCGGTTTGCGTA
TTGGGCGCTCTTCCGCTTCCTCGCTCACTGACTCGCTGCGCTCGGTCGTTCGGCTGCGGCGAGCGGTATC
AGCTCACTCAAAGGCGGTAATACGGTTATCCACAGAATCAGGGGATAACGCAGGAAAGAACATGTGAGCA
AAAGGCCAGCAAAAGGCCAGGAACCGTAAAAAGGCCGCGTTGCTGGCGTTTTTCCATAGGCTCCGCCCCC
CTGACGAGCATCACAAAAATCGACGCTCAAGTCAGAGGTGGCGAAACCCGACAGGACTATAAAGATACCA
GGCGTTTCCCCCTGGAAGCTCCCTCGTGCGCTCTCCTGTTCCGACCCTGCCGCTTACCGGATACCTGTCC
GCCTTTCTCCCTTCGGGAAGCGTGGCGCTTTCTCAATGCTCACGCTGTAGGTATCTCAGTTCGGTGTAGG
TCGTTCGCTCCAAGCTGGGCTGTGTGCACGAACCCCCCGTTCAGCCCGACCGCTGCGCCTTATCCGGTAA
CTATCGTCTTGAGTCCAACCCGGTAAGACACGACTTATCGCCACTGGCAGCAGCCACTGGTAACAGGATT
AGCAGAGCGAGGTATGTAGGCGGTGCTACAGAGTTCTTGAAGTGGTGGCCTAACTACGGCTACACTAGAA
GGACAGTATTTGGTATCTGCGCTCTGCTGAAGCCAGTTACCTTCGGAAAAAGAGTTGGTAGCTCTTGATC
CGGCAAACAAACCACCGCTGGTAGCGGTGGTTTTTTTGTTTGCAAGCAGCAGATTACGCGCAGAAAAAAA
GGATCTCAAGAAGATCCTTTGATCTTTTCTACGGGGTCTGACGCTCAGTGGAACGAAAACTCACGTTAAG
GGATTTTGGTCATGAGATTATCAAAAAGGATCTTCACCTAGATCCTTTTAAATTAAAAATGAAGTTTTAA
ATCAATCTAAAGTATATATGAGTAAACTTGGTCTGACAGTTACCAATGCTTAATCAGTGAGGCACCTATC
TCAGCGATCTGTCTATTTCGTTCATCCATAGTTGCCTGACTCCCCGTCGTGTAGATAACTACGATACGGG
AGGGCTTACCATCTGGCCCCAGTGCTGCAATGATACCGCGAGACCCACGCTCACCGGCTCCAGATTTATC
AGCAATAAACCAGCCAGCCGGAAGGGCCGAGCGCAGAAGTGGTCCTGCAACTTTATCCGCCTCCATCCAG
TCTATTAATTGTTGCCGGGAAGCTAGAGTAAGTAGTTCGCCAGTTAATAGTTTGCGCAACGTTGTTGCCA
TTGCTACAGGCATCGTGGTGTCACGCTCGTCGTTTGGTATGGCTTCATTCAGCTCCGGTTCCCAACGATC
AAGGCGAGTTACATGATCCCCCATGTTGTGCAAAAAAGCGGTTAGCTCCTTCGGTCCTCCGATCGTTGTC
AGAAGTAAGTTGGCCGCAGTGTTATCACTCATGGTTATGGCAGCACTGCATAATTCTCTTACTGTCATGC
CATCCGTAAGATGCTTTTCTGTGACTGGTGAGTACTCAACCAAGTCATTCTGAGAATAGTGTATGCGGCG
ACCGAGTTGCTCTTGCCCGGCGTCAATACGGGATAATACCGCGCCACATAGCAGAACTTTAAAAGTGCTC
ATCATTGGAAAACGTTCTTCGGGGCGAAAACTCTCAAGGATCTTACCGCTGTTGAGATCCAGTTCGATGT
AACCCACTCGTGCACCCAACTGATCTTCAGCATCTTTTACTTTCACCAGCGTTTCTGGGTGAGCAAAAAC
AGGAAGGCAAAATGCCGCAAAAAAGGGAATAAGGGCGACACGGAAATGTTGAATACTCATACTCTTCCTT
TTTCAATATTATTGAAGCATTTATCAGGGTTATTGTCTCATGAGCGGATACATATTTGAATGTATTTAGA
AAAATAAACAAATAGGGGTTCCGCGCACATTTCCCCGAAAAGTGCCACCTG
