Features (pLannotate 1.2.2; 37 found; start..end, strand, type, name):
      5..384     +  enhancer       CMV enhancer: human cytomegalovirus immediate early enhancer
    386..643     +  LTR            5' LTR (truncated): truncated 5' long terminal repeat (LTR) from HIV-1
    690..815     +  misc_feature   HIV-1 Ψ: packaging signal of human immunodeficiency virus type 1
    799..1158    +  CDS            HIV-1 gag (fragment): gag protein from human immunodeficiency virus 1; gag
   1307..1424    +  misc_feature   cPPT/CTS: central polypurine tract and central termination sequence of HIV-1
   1567..1650    +  CDS            vif (fragment): VIF_HV1BR - Experimental evidence at protein level: Swiss-Prot protein existence level 1. Counteracts the innate antiviral activity of host APOBEC3F and APOBEC3G. Forms a complex with host APOBEC3F and APOBEC3G thus preventing the entry of these lethally hypermutating enzymes into progeny virions. Recruits an active E3 ubiquitin ligase complex composed of elongin BC, CUL5, and RBX2 to induce polyubiquitination of APOBEC3G and APOBEC3F. In turn, they are directed to the 26S proteasome for degradation. Vif interaction with APOBEC3G also blocks its cytidine deaminase activity in a proteasome-inde
   1784..2017    +  misc_feature   RRE: The Rev response element (RRE) of HIV-1 allows for Rev-dependent mRNA export from the nucleus to the cytoplasm.
   2394..2494    +  CDS            Rev (fragment): human immunodeficiency virus 1 (HIV-1) Rev protein; rev; enhances nuclear export of unspliced and incompletely spliced viral mRNAs
   2521..2541    +  protein_bind   attB4: mutant version of attB; core recombination site for the Gateway® BP reaction BP Clonase™
   2568..2586    +  protein_bind   tet operator: bacterial operator O1 for the tetR and tetA genes tetracycline repressor TetR
   2609..2627    +  protein_bind   tet operator: bacterial operator O1 for the tetR and tetA genes tetracycline repressor TetR
   2650..2677    -  promoter       tetR/tetA promoters (fragment): tetR; overlapping promoters for bacterial tetR and tetA
   2773..2791    +  protein_bind   tet operator: bacterial operator O1 for the tetR and tetA genes tetracycline repressor TetR
   2802..2845    +  promoter       minimal CaMV 35S promoter (fragment): minimal 35S promoter from cauliflower mosaic virus
   2854..2874    +  protein_bind   attB1: mutant version of attB; core recombination site for the Gateway® BP reaction BP Clonase™
   2883..3458    +  CDS            Epo: EPO_RAT - Experimental evidence at transcript level: Swiss-Prot protein existence level 2. Hormone involved in the regulation of erythrocyte proliferation and differentiation and the maintenance of a physiological level of circulating erythrocyte mass. Binds to EPOR leading to EPOR dimerization and JAK2 activation thereby activating specific downstream effectors, including STAT1 and STAT3. From Rattus norvegicus (Rat).
   3462..3486    -  protein_bind   attB2: mutant version of attB; recombination site for the Gateway® BP reaction BP Clonase™
   3503..4013    +  promoter       hPGK promoter: human phosphoglycerate kinase 1 promoter
   4035..4751    +  CDS            EGFP: EGFP is a basic (constitutively fluorescent) green fluorescent protein published in 1996, derived from Aequorea victoria. It is reported to be a rapidly-maturing weak dimer with moderate acid sensitivity.
   4833..5456    +  CDS            rtTA3 (fragment): reverse tetracycline transactivator 3 activates expression from Tet-responsive promoters in the presence of doxycycline
   5895..6266    +  CDS            RelA (p65) AD: transcriptional activation domain of human RelA, also known as p65 (O'Shea and Perkins, 2008)
   6292..6880    +  misc_feature   WPRE: woodchuck hepatitis virus posttranscriptional regulatory element
   6888..7007    +  CDS            nef (fragment): NEF_HV1LA - Experimental evidence at protein level: Swiss-Prot protein existence level 1. Extracellular Nef protein targets CD4(+) T-lymphocytes for apoptosis by interacting with CXCR4 surface receptors. From Human immunodeficiency virus type 1 group M subtype B (isolate Lai) (HIV-1).
   7028..7061    +  protein_bind   loxP: Cre-mediated recombination occurs in the 8-bp core sequence (GCATACAT). Cre recombinase
   7081..7261    +  LTR            5' LTR (truncated): truncated 5' long terminal repeat (LTR) from HIV-1
   7364..7419    +  polyA_signal   β-globin poly(A) signal: rabbit β-globin polyadenylation signal (Gil and Proudfoot, 1987)
   7804..7820    -  protein_bind   lac operator: The lac repressor binds to the lac operator to inhibit transcription in E. coli. This inhibition can be relieved by adding lactose or isopropyl-β-D-thiogalactopyranoside (IPTG). lac repressor encoded by lacI
   7828..7858    -  promoter       lac promoter: promoter for the E. coli lac operon
   7873..7894    -  protein_bind   CAP binding site: CAP binding activates transcription in the presence of cAMP. E. coli catabolite activator protein
   7907..7946    -  CDS            lacI (fragment): lac repressor; lacI; The lac repressor binds to the lac operator to inhibit transcription in E. coli. This inhibition can be relieved by adding lactose or isopropyl-β-D-thiogalactopyranoside (IPTG).
   7953..7975    +  promoter       SV40 promoter (fragment): SV40 enhancer and early promoter
   7999..8134    +  rep_origin     SV40 ori: SV40 origin of replication
   8154..8288    +  polyA_signal   SV40 poly(A) signal: SV40 polyadenylation signal
   8290..8344    -  CDS            lacI (fragment): lac repressor; lacI; The lac repressor binds to the lac operator to inhibit transcription in E. coli. This inhibition can be relieved by adding lactose or isopropyl-β-D-thiogalactopyranoside (IPTG).
   8527..9114    -  rep_origin     ori: high-copy-number ColE1/pMB1/pBR322/pUC origin of replication
   9285..10145   -  CDS            AmpR: β-lactamase; bla; confers resistance to ampicillin, carbenicillin, and related antibiotics
  10146..10250   -  promoter       AmpR promoter: bla
>Addgene plasmid #114290 | pCWXPGR-pTF-Epo | addgene full sequence | sequence record 218920 | Addgene NGS Result
GGTCGACATTGATTATTGACTAGTTATTAATAGTAATCAATTACGGGGTCATTAGTTCATAGCCCATATA
TGGAGTTCCGCGTTACATAACTTACGGTAAATGGCCCGCCTGGCTGACCGCCCAACGACCCCCGCCCATT
GACGTCAATAATGACGTATGTTCCCATAGTAACGCCAATAGGGACTTTCCATTGACGTCAATGGGTGGAG
TATTTACGGTAAACTGCCCACTTGGCAGTACATCAAGTGTATCATATGCCAAGTACGCCCCCTATTGACG
TCAATGACGGTAAATGGCCCGCCTGGCATTATGCCCAGTACATGACCTTATGGGACTTTCCTACTTGGCA
GTACATCTACGTATTAGTCATCGCTATTACCATGGGAGGCGTGGCCTGGGCGGGACTGGGGAGTGGCGAG
CCCTCAGATCCTGCATATAAGCAGCTGCTTTTTGCCTGTACTGGGTCTCTCTGGTTAGACCAGATCTGAG
CCTGGGAGCTCTCTGGCTAACTAGGGAACCCACTGCTTAAGCCTCAATAAAGCTTGCCTTGAGTGCTTCA
AGTAGTGTGTGCCCGTCTGTTGTGTGACTCTGGTAACTAGAGATCCCTCAGACCCTTTTAGTCAGTGTGG
AAAATCTCTAGCAGTGGCGCCCGAACAGGGACTTGAAAGCGAAAGGGAAACCAGAGGAGCTCTCTCGACG
CAGGACTCGGCTTGCTGAAGCGCGCACGGCAAGAGGCGAGGGGCGGCGACTGGTGAGTACGCCAAAAATT
TTGACTAGCGGAGGCTAGAAGGAGAGAGATGGGTGCGAGAGCGTCAGTATTAAGCGGGGGAGAATTAGAT
CGCGATGGGAAAAAATTCGGTTAAGGCCAGGGGGAAAGAAAAAATATAAATTAAAACATATAGTATGGGC
AAGCAGGGAGCTAGAACGATTCGCAGTTAATACTGGCCTGTTAGAAACATCAGAAGGCTGTAGACAAATA
CTGGGACAGCTACAACCATCCCTTCAGACAGGATCAGAAGAACTTAGATCATTATATAATACAGTAGCAA
CCCTCTATTGTGTGCATCAAAGGATAGAGATAAAAGACACCAAGGAAGCTTTAGACAAGATAGAGGAAGA
GCAAAACAAAAGTAAGAAAAAAGCACAGCAAGCAGCAGGATCTTCAGACCTGGAAATTCCCTACAATCCC
CAAAGTCAAGGAGTAGTAGAATCTATGAATAAAGAATTAAAGAAAATTATAGGACAGGTAAGAGATCAGG
CTGAACATCTTAAGACAGCAGTACAAATGGCAGTATTCATCCACAATTTTAAAAGAAAAGGGGGGATTGG
GGGGTACAGTGCAGGGGAAAGAATAGTAGACATAATAGCAACAGACATACAAACTAAAGAATTACAAAAA
CAAATTACAAAAATTCAAAATTTTCGGGTTTATTACAGGGACAGCAGAAATCCACTTTGGAAAGGACCAG
CAAAGCTCCTCTGGAAAGGTGAAGGGGCAGTAGTAATACAAGATAATAGTGACATAAAAGTAGTGCCAAG
AAGAAAAGCAAAGATCATTAGGGATTATGGAAAACAGATGGCAGGTGATGATTGTGTGGCAAGTAGACAG
GATGAGGATTAGAACATGGAAAAGTTTAGTAAAACACCATAAGGAGGAGATATGAGGGACAATTGGAGAA
GTGAATTATATAAATATAAAGTAGTAAAAATTGAACCATTAGGAGTAGCACCCACCAAGGCAAAGAGAAG
AGTGGTGCAGAGAGAAAAAAGAGCAGTGGGAATAGGAGCTTTGTTCCTTGGGTTCTTGGGAGCAGCAGGA
AGCACTATGGGCGCAGCGTCAATGACGCTGACGGTACAGGCCAGACAATTATTGTCTGGTATAGTGCAGC
AGCAGAACAATTTGCTGAGGGCTATTGAGGCGCAACAGCATCTGTTGCAACTCACAGTCTGGGGCATCAA
GCAGCTCCAGGCAAGAATCCTGGCTGTGGAAAGATACCTAAAGGATCAACAGCTCCTGGGGATTTGGGGT
TGCTCTGGAAAACTCATTTGCACCACTGCTGTGCCTTGGAATGCTAGTTGGAGTAATAAATCTCTGGAAC
AGATTTGGAATCACACGACCTGGATGGAGTGGGACAGAGAAATTAACAATTACACAAGCTTAATACACTC
CTTAATTGAAGAATCGCAAAACCAGCAAGAAAAGAATGAACAAGAATTATTGGAATTAGATAAATGGGCA
AGTTTGTGGAATTGGTTTAACATAACAAATTGGCTGTGGTATATAAAATTATTCATAATGATAGTAGGAG
GCTTGGTAGGTTTAAGAATAGTTTTTGCTGTACTTTCTATAGTGAATAGAGTTAGGCAGGGATATTCACC
ATTATCGTTTCAGACCCACCTCCCAACCCCGAGGGGACCCGACAGGCCCGAAGGAATAGAAGAAGAAGGT
GGAGAGAGAGACAGAGACAGATCCATTCGATTAGTGAACGGATCTCGACGGTATCTAGTGATTATCGGAT
CAACTTTGTATAGAAAAGTTGGGTACAACTCCCACTAGACATATCCTACTCTATCATTGATAGAGTGACC
CTTCCATAGACATATCCTACTCTATCATTGATAGAGTGACCCTTCCACTAGGTTCACTTTTCTCTATCAT
TGATAGGGAGTGGTAAACAATTGATGGACAAAATCTATCAATGATAGAGAGTGCATGTTACTAGTATTGT
TCTTCTCTATCATTGATAGTGACTTTGCCTAATCACTTAGCAACTCTATCATTGATAGAGTTCTAGTATT
AGCAAGGCCTTTCCTCTATATAAGGAAGTTCATTTCATTTGGAGAAGATCCCCCAAGTTTGTACAAAAAA
GCAGGCTTCACCATGGGGGTGCCCGAACGTCCCACCCTGCTGCTTTTACTATCCTTGCTACTGATTCCTC
TGGGCCTCCCAGTCCTCTGCGCTCCCCCACGCCTCATTTGCGACAGTCGCGTTCTGGAGAGGTACATCTT
GGAGGCCAAGGAGGCAGAAAATGTCACAATGGGCTGTGCAGAAGGTCCCAGACTGAGTGAGAATATTACC
GTCCCAGATACCAAAGTCAACTTCTACGCTTGGAAAAGAATGAAGGTGGAAGAACAGGCTGTAGAAGTTT
GGCAAGGCCTGTCTCTGCTCTCAGAAGCCATCCTGCAGGCCCAGGCTCTGCAGGCCAATTCCTCCCAGCC
ACCAGAGAGTCTTCAGCTTCATATAGACAAAGCCATCAGTGGGCTACGTAGCCTCACTTCACTGCTTCGG
GTGCTGGGAGCTCAGAAGGAATTGATGTCGCCTCCAGACGCCACCCAAGCCGCTCCACTCCGAACACTCA
CAGCGGATACTTTCTGCAAGCTCTTCCGGGTCTACTCCAACTTCCTCCGGGGGAAACTGAAGCTGTACAC
GGGGGAGGCCTGCAGGAGAGGGGACAGGTGAACCCAGCTTTCTTGTACAAAGTGGTGATAATCGAATTCC
ACGGGGTTGGGGTTGCGCCTTTTCCAAGGCAGCCCTGGGTTTGCGCAGGGACGCGGCTGCTCTGGGCGTG
GTTCCGGGAAACGCAGCGGCGCCGACCCTGGGTCTCGCACATTCTTCACGTCCGTTCGCAGCGTCACCCG
GATCTTCGCCGCTACCCTTGTGGGCCCCCCGGCGACGCTTCCTGCTCCGCCCCTAAGTCGGGAAGGTTCC
TTGCGGTTCGCGGCGTGCCGGACGTGACAAACGGAAGCCGCACGTCTCACTAGTACCCTCGCAGACGGAC
AGCGCCAGGGAGCAATGGCAGCGCGCCGACCGCGATGGGCTGTGGCCAATAGCGGCTGCTCAGCAGGGCG
CGCCGAGAGCAGCGGCCGGGAAGGGGCGGTGCGGGAGGCGGGGTGTGGGGCGGTAGTGTGGGCCCTGTTC
CTGCCCGCGCGGTGTTCCGCATTCTGCAAGCCTCCGGAGCGCACGTCGGCAGTCGGCTCCCTCGTTGACC
GAATCACCGACCTCTCTCCCCAGGGGGATCCACCGGTCGCCACCATGGTGAGCAAGGGCGAGGAGCTGTT
CACCGGGGTGGTGCCCATCCTGGTCGAGCTGGACGGCGACGTAAACGGCCACAAGTTCAGCGTGTCCGGC
GAGGGCGAGGGCGATGCCACCTACGGCAAGCTGACCCTGAAGTTCATCTGCACCACCGGCAAGCTGCCCG
TGCCCTGGCCCACCCTCGTGACCACCCTGACCTACGGCGTGCAGTGCTTCAGCCGCTACCCCGACCACAT
GAAGCAGCACGACTTCTTCAAGTCCGCCATGCCCGAAGGCTACGTCCAGGAGCGCACCATCTTCTTCAAG
GACGACGGCAACTACAAGACCCGCGCCGAGGTGAAGTTCGAGGGCGACACCCTGGTGAACCGCATCGAGC
TGAAGGGCATCGACTTCAAGGAGGACGGCAACATCCTGGGGCACAAGCTGGAGTACAACTACAACAGCCA
CAACGTCTATATCATGGCCGACAAGCAGAAGAACGGCATCAAGGTGAACTTCAAGATCCGCCACAACATC
GAGGACGGCAGCGTGCAGCTCGCCGACCACTACCAGCAGAACACCCCCATCGGCGACGGCCCCGTGCTGC
TGCCCGACAACCACTACCTGAGCACCCAGTCCGCCCTGAGCAAAGACCCCAACGAGAAGCGCGATCACAT
GGTCCTGCTGGAGTTCGTGACCGCCGCCGGGATCACTCTCGGCATGGACGAGCTGTACAAGGCTAGCGGA
TCAGGTCAATGTACTAACTACGCTTTGTTGAAGCTTGCCGGCGATGTTGAAAGTAACCCCGGTCCTGGAT
CCATGTCCAGACTGGACAAGAGCAAAGTCATAAACGGCGCTCTGGAATTACTCAATGGAGTCGGTATCGA
AGGCCTGACGACAAGGAAACTCGCTCAAAAGCTGGGAGTTGAGCAGCCTACCCTGTACTGGCACGTGAAG
AACAAGCGGGCCCTGCTCGATGCCCTGCCAATCGAGATGCTGGACAGGCATCATACCCACTTCTGCCCCC
TGGAAGGCGAGTCATGGCAAGACTTTCTGCGGAACAACGCCAAGTCATTCCGCTGTGCTCTCCTCTCACA
TCGCGACGGGGCTAAAGTGCATCTCGGCACCCGCCCAACAGAGAAACAGTACGAAACCCTGGAAAATCAG
CTCGCGTTCCTGTGTCAGCAAGGCTTCTCCCTGGAGAACGCACTGTACGCTCTGTCCGCCGTGGGCCACT
TTACACTGGGCTGCGTATTGGAGGAACAGGAGCATCAAGTAGCAAAAGAGGAAAGAGAGACACCTACCAC
CGATTCTATGCCCCCACTTCTGAGACAAGCAATTGAGCTGTTCGACCGGCAGGGAGCCGAACCTGCCTTC
CTTTTCGGCCTGGAACTAATCATATGTGGCCTGGAGAAACAGCTAAAGTGCGAAAGCGGCGGGCCGGCCT
CGAGCGAATTCCAGTACCTGCCAGATACAGACGATCGTCACCGGATTGAGGAGAAACGTAAAAGGACATA
TGAGACCTTCAAGAGCATCATGAAGAAGAGTCCTTTCAGCGGACCCACCGACCCCCGGCCTCCACCTCGA
CGCATTGCTGTGCCTTCCCGCAGCTCAGCTTCTGTCCCCAAGCCAGCACCCCAGCCCTATCCCTTTACGT
CATCCCTGAGCACCATCAACTATGATGAGTTTCCCACCATGGTGTTTCCTTCTGGGCAGATCAGCCAGGC
CTCGGCCTTGGCCCCGGCCCCTCCCCAAGTCCTGCCCCAGGCTCCAGCCCCTGCCCCTGCTCCAGCCATG
GTATCAGCTCTGGCCCAGGCCCCAGCCCCTGTCCCAGTCCTAGCCCCAGGCCCTCCTCAGGCTGTGGCCC
CACCTGCCCCCAAGCCCACCCAGGCTGGGGAAGGAACGCTGTCAGAGGCCCTGCTGCAGCTGCAGTTTGA
TGATGAAGACCTGGGGGCCTTGCTTGGCAACAGCACAGACCCAGCTGTGTTCACAGACCTGGCATCCGTC
GACAACTCCGAGTTTCAGCAGCTGCTGAACCAGGGCATACCTGTGGCCCCCCACACAACTGAGCCCATGC
TGATGGAGTACCCTGAGGCTATAACTCGCCTAGTGACAGGGGCCCAGAGGCCCCCCGACCCAGCTCCTGC
TCCACTGGGGGCCCCGGGGCTCCCCAATGGCCTCCTTTCAGGAGATGAAGACTTCTCCTCCATTGCGGAC
ATGGACTTCTCAGCCCTGCTGAGTCAGATCAGCTCCTAAAGATCTGATCAAGCTTATCGATAATCAACCT
CTGGATTACAAAATTTGTGAAAGATTGACTGGTATTCTTAACTATGTTGCTCCTTTTACGCTATGTGGAT
ACGCTGCTTTAATGCCTTTGTATCATGCTATTGCTTCCCGTATGGCTTTCATTTTCTCCTCCTTGTATAA
ATCCTGGTTGCTGTCTCTTTATGAGGAGTTGTGGCCCGTTGTCAGGCAACGTGGCGTGGTGTGCACTGTG
TTTGCTGACGCAACCCCCACTGGTTGGGGCATTGCCACCACCTGTCAGCTCCTTTCCGGGACTTTCGCTT
TCCCCCTCCCTATTGCCACGGCGGAACTCATCGCCGCCTGCCTTGCCCGCTGCTGGACAGGGGCTCGGCT
GTTGGGCACTGACAATTCCGTGGTGTTGTCGGGGAAATCATCGTCCTTTCCTTGGCTGCTCGCCTGTGTT
GCCACCTGGATTCTGCGCGGGACGTCCTTCTGCTACGTCCCTTCGGCCCTCAATCCAGCGGACCTTCCTT
CCCGCGGCCTGCTGCCGGCTCTGCGGCCTCTTCCGCGTCTTCGCCTTCGCCCTCAGACGAGTCGGATCTC
CCTTTGGGCCGCCTCCCCGCATCGATACCGTCGACCTCGAGGTTCGCTTTAAGACCAATGACTTACAAGG
CAGCTGTAGATCTTAGCCACTTTTTAAAAGAAAAGGGGGGACTGGAAGGGCTAATTCACTCCCAACGAAG
ACAAGATGGGATCAATTCACCATGGGAATAACTTCGTATAGCATACATTATACGAAGTTATGCTGCTTTT
TGCTTGTACTGGGTCTCTCTGGTTAGACCAGATCTGAGCCTGGGAGCTCTCTGGCTAACTAGGGAACCCA
CTGCTTAAGCCTCAATAAAGCTTGCCTTGAGTGCTTCAAGTAGTGTGTGCCCGTCTGTTGTGTGACTCTG
GTAACTAGAGATCCCTCAGACCCTTTTAGTCAGTGTGGAAAATCTCTAGCAGCATCTAGTTGAATCGCCA
GTGTGTCGAGCTAGCAGATCTTTTTCCCTCTGCCAAAAATTATGGGGACATCATGAAGCCCCTTGAGCAT
CTGACTTCTGGCTAATAAAGGAAATTTATTTTCATTGCAATAGTGTGTTGGAATTTTTTGTGTCTCTCAC
TCGGAAGGACATATGGGAGGGCAAATCATTTAAAACATCAGAATGAGTATTTGGTTTAGAGTTTGGCAAC
ATATGCCCATATGCTGGCTGCCATGAACAAAGGTTGGCTATAAAGAGGTCATCAGTATATGAAACAGCCC
CCTGCTGTCCATTCCTTATTCCATAGAAAAGCCTTGACTTGAGGTTAGATTTTTTTTATATTTTGTTTTG
TGTTATTTTTTTCTTTAACATCCCTAAAATTTTCCTTACATGTTTTACTAGCCAGATTTTTCCTCCTCTC
CTGACTACTCCCAGTCATAGCTGTCCCTCTTCTCTTATGGAGATCCCTCGACCTGCAGCCCAAGCTTGGC
GTAATCATGGTCATAGCTGTTTCCTGTGTGAAATTGTTATCCGCTCACAATTCCACACAACATACGAGCC
GGAAGCATAAAGTGTAAAGCCTGGGGTGCCTAATGAGTGAGCTAACTCACATTAATTGCGTTGCGCTCAC
TGCCCGCTTTCCAGTCGGGAAACCTGTCGTGCCAGCGGATCCGCATCTCAATTAGTCAGCAACCATAGTC
CCGCCCCTAACTCCGCCCATCCCGCCCCTAACTCCGCCCAGTTCCGCCCATTCTCCGCCCCATGGCTGAC
TAATTTTTTTTATTTATGCAGAGGCCGAGGCCGCCTCGGCCTCTGAGCTATTCCAGAAGTAGTGAGGAGG
CTTTTTTGGAGGCCTAGGCTTTTGCAAAAAGCTAACTTGTTTATTGCAGCTTATAATGGTTACAAATAAA
GCAATAGCATCACAAATTTCACAAATAAAGCATTTTTTTCACTGCATTCTAGTTGTGGTTTGTCCAAACT
CATCAATGTATCTTATCATGTCTGGATCCGCTGCATTAATGAATCGGCCAACGCGCGGGGAGAGGCGGTT
TGCGTATTGGGCGCTCTTCCGCTTCCTCGCTCACTGACTCGCTGCGCTCGGTCGTTCGGCTGCGGCGAGC
GGTATCAGCTCACTCAAAGGCGGTAATACGGTTATCCACAGAATCAGGGGATAACGCAGGAAAGAACATG
TGAGCAAAAGGCCAGCAAAAGGCCAGGAACCGTAAAAAGGCCGCGTTGCTGGCGTTTTTCCATAGGCTCC
GCCCCCCTGACGAGCATCACAAAAATCGACGCTCAAGTCAGAGGTGGCGAAACCCGACAGGACTATAAAG
ATACCAGGCGTTTCCCCCTGGAAGCTCCCTCGTGCGCTCTCCTGTTCCGACCCTGCCGCTTACGGATACC
TGTCCGCCTTTCTCCCTTCGGGAAGCGTGGCGCTTTCTCATAGCTCACGCTGTAGGTATCTCAGTTCGGT
GTAGGTCGTTCGCTCCAAGCTGGGCTGTGTGCACGAACCCCCCGTTCAGCCCGACCGCTGCGCCTTATCC
GGTAACTATCGTCTTGAGTCCAACCCGGTAAGACACGACTTATCGCCACTGGCAGCAGCCACTGGTAACA
GGATTAGCAGAGCGAGGTATGTAGGCGGTGCTACAGAGTTCTTGAAGTGGTGGCCTAACTACGGCTACAC
TAGAAGAACAGTATTTGGTATCTGCGCTCTGCTGAAGCCAGTTACCTTCGGAAAAAGAGTTGGTAGCTCT
TGATCCGGCAAACAAACCACCGCTGGTAGCGGTGGTTTTTTTGTTTGCAAGCAGCAGATTACGCGCAGAA
AAAAAGGATCTCAAGAAGATCCTTTGATCTTTTCTACGGGGTCTGACGCTCAGTGGAACGAAAACTCACG
TTAAGGGATTTTGGTCATGAGATTATCAAAAAGGATCTTCACCTAGATCCTTTTAAATTAAAAATGAAGT
TTTAAATCAATCTAAAGTATATATGAGTAAACTTGGTCTGACAGTTACCAATGCTTAATCAGTGAGGCAC
CTATCTCAGCGATCTGTCTATTTCGTTCATCCATAGTTGCCTGACTCCCCGTCGTGTAGATAACTACGAT
ACGGGAGGGCTTACCATCTGGCCCCAGTGCTGCAATGATACCGCGAGACCCACGCTCACCGGCTCCAGAT
TTATCAGCAATAAACCAGCCAGCCGGAAGGGCCGAGCGCAGAAGTGGTCCTGCAACTTTATCCGCCTCCA
TCCAGTCTATTAATTGTTGCCGGGAAGCTAGAGTAAGTAGTTCGCCAGTTAATAGTTTGCGCAACGTTGT
TGCCATTGCTACAGGCATCGTGGTGTCACGCTCGTCGTTTGGTATGGCTTCATTCAGCTCCGGTTCCCAA
CGATCAAGGCGAGTTACATGATCCCCCATGTTGTGCAAAAAAGCGGTTAGCTCCTTCGGTCCTCCGATCG
TTGTCAGAAGTAAGTTGGCCGCAGTGTTATCACTCATGGTTATGGCAGCACTGCATAATTCTCTTACTGT
CATGCCATCCGTAAGATGCTTTTCTGTGACTGGTGAGTACTCAACCAAGTCATTCTGAGAATAGTGTATG
CGGCGACCGAGTTGCTCTTGCCCGGCGTCAATACGGGATAATACCGCGCCACATAGCAGAACTTTAAAAG
TGCTCATCATTGGAAAACGTTCTTCGGGGCGAAAACTCTCAAGGATCTTACCGCTGTTGAGATCCAGTTC
GATGTAACCCACTCGTGCACCCAACTGATCTTCAGCATCTTTTACTTTCACCAGCGTTTCTGGGTGAGCA
AAAACAGGAAGGCAAAATGCCGCAAAAAAGGGAATAAGGGCGACACGGAAATGTTGAATACTCATACTCT
TCCTTTTTCAATATTATTGAAGCATTTATCAGGGTTATTGTCTCATGAGCGGATACATATTTGAATGTAT
TTAGAAAAATAAACAAATAGGGGTTCCGCGCACATTTCCCCGAAAAGTGCCACCTG
